Addgene plasmid #149030: pGBW-m4046375
Purpose: Yeast Expression plasmid for SARS-CoV-2 nsp2
Depositing lab: Ginkgo Bioworks & Benjie Chen. Depositing organization: Ginkgo Bioworks.
Backbone
  Vector backbone: AmpR; 2u URA3
  Backbone size w/o insert (bp): 4078
  Vector type: Yeast Expression
  Selectable markers: URA3
Growth in bacteria
  Bacterial resistance: Ampicillin, 100 μg/mL
  Growth temperature: 37°C
  Growth strain: DH5alpha
  Copy number: High Copy
Gene/Insert
  Gene/Insert name: SARS-CoV-2 nsp2
  Species: S. cerevisiae (budding yeast); Severe acute respiratory syndrome coronavirus 2
  Insert size (bp): 1913
  Mutation: Saccharomyces cerevisiae recode 1
  Entrez Gene: ORF1ab (a.k.a. GU280_gp01)
  Promoter: pTEF1
  Tag / fusion protein: Cleavable thrombin;MBP (C terminal on backbone)
  Cloning method: Unknown
Resource information
  A portion of this plasmid was derived from a plasmid made by: GinkgoBioworks
Depositor comments: NCBI Reference Sequence: YP_009725298.1. Created by gene synthesis with Not1 site. NGS used for QC was performed by Ginkgo and may not fully cover the entire plasmid.
How to cite: pGBW-m4046375 was a gift from Ginkgo Bioworks & Benjie Chen (Addgene plasmid # 149030 ; http://n2t.net/addgene:149030 ; RRID:Addgene_149030)
