[The description below was written by a language model from this plasmid's Addgene catalogue record and pLannotate feature annotations shown in this document.]
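Description:
pGBW-m4046375 is an episomal yeast expression plasmid for producing the SARS-CoV-2 non-structural protein nsp2 in Saccharomyces cerevisiae. It is an E. coli–yeast shuttle vector. In bacteria it replicates from a high-copy ColE1/pUC-type origin and is selected with ampicillin through a β-lactamase gene that the annotation places downstream of a cat promoter. In yeast it is maintained by the 2μ origin and selected by uracil prototrophy through URA3, a marker that can also be counterselected with 5-FOA. Short phage and tonB terminators flank the bacterial modules and insulate them from read-through transcription. A small rop annotation sits next to AmpR, although the record lists the plasmid as high copy.

The expression cassette is driven by the constitutive TEF1 promoter and ends at a CYC1 terminator. The open reading frame is a synthetic nsp2 coding sequence, derived from the ORF1ab polyprotein and recoded for S. cerevisiae codon usage. It is fused at its C terminus to E. coli maltose-binding protein (malE) through a thrombin-cleavable linker. MBP generally aids solubility and permits amylose affinity purification, and the tag can then be removed with thrombin. The automated annotation matches the insert to the replicase polyprotein 1a, but its descriptive text refers to nsp10. That text is carried over from the polyprotein database entry, and the catalogue identifies the insert as nsp2.

The insert was made by gene synthesis. The depositor notes that the sequencing used for quality control may not cover the whole plasmid. The 7,753 nt sequence record is also longer than the sum of the listed backbone and insert sizes. The record supports use for recombinant expression and purification of nsp2 from yeast but states no more specific application.
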