Features (pLannotate 1.2.2; 14 found; start..end, strand, type, name):
     10..417     +  promoter       TEF1 promoter: S. cerevisiae TEF1; promoter for EF-1α
    434..2452    +  CDS            R1A_SARS2 (fragment): Experimental evidence at protein level: Swiss-Prot protein existence level 1. [Non-structural protein 10]: Plays a pivotal role in viral transcription by stimulating both nsp14 3'-5' exoribonuclease and nsp16 2'-O-methyltransferase activities. Therefore plays an essential role in viral mRNAs cap methylation. From Severe acute respiratory syndrome coronavirus 2 (2019-nCoV) (SARS-CoV-2).
   2363..3463    +  CDS            malE (fragment): MALE_ECO57 - Experimental evidence at protein level: Swiss-Prot protein existence level 1. Part of the ABC transporter complex MalEFGK involved in maltose/maltodextrin import. Binds maltose and higher maltodextrins. From Escherichia coli O157:H7.
   3492..3664    +  terminator     CYC1 terminator (fragment): S. cerevisiae CYC1; transcription terminator for CYC1
   3700..3876    +  promoter       URA3 promoter (fragment): S. cerevisiae URA3
   3877..4680    +  CDS            URA3: orotidine-5'-phosphate decarboxylase, required for uracil biosynthesis; S. cerevisiae URA3; yeast auxotrophic marker, counterselectable with 5-fluoroorotic acid (5-FOA)
   4763..5745    -  rep_origin     2μ ori: yeast 2μ plasmid origin of replication
   5823..5852    +  terminator     T3Te terminator: phage T3 early transcription terminator
   5874..6461    +  rep_origin     ori: high-copy-number ColE1/pMB1/pBR322/pUC origin of replication
   6473..6500    -  terminator     T7Te terminator: phage T7 early transcription terminator
   6524..6715    -  CDS            rop: Rop protein, which maintains plasmids at low copy number; rop
   6716..7576    -  CDS            AmpR: β-lactamase; bla; confers resistance to ampicillin, carbenicillin, and related antibiotics
   7577..7679    -  promoter       cat promoter: promoter of the E. coli cat gene encoding chloramphenicol acetyltransferase
   7680..7711    -  terminator     tonB terminator: bidirectional E. coli tonB-P14 transcription terminator
>Addgene plasmid #149030 | pGBW-m4046375 | depositor full sequence | sequence record 291483 | Full Sequence
GCGGCCGCCCCACACACCATAGCTTCAAAATGTTTCTACTCCTTTTTTACTCTTCCAGATTTTCTCGGAC
TCCGCGCATCGCCGTACCACTTCAAAACACCCAAGCACAGCATACTAAATTTCCCCTCTTTCTTCCTCTA
GGGTGTCGTTAATTACCCGTACTAAAGGTTTGGAAAAGAAAAAAGAGACCGCCTCGTTTCTTTTTCTTCG
TCGAAAAAGGCAATAAAAATTTTTATCACGTTTCTTTTTCTTGAAAATTTTTTTTTTTGATTTTTTTCTC
TTTCGATGACCTCCCATTGATATTTAAGTTAATAAACGGTCTTCAATTTCTCAAGTTTCAGTTTCATTTT
TCTTGTTCTATTACAACTTTTTTTACTTCTTGCTCATTAGAAAGAAAGCATAGCAATCTAATCTAAGTTT
TAATTACAAAATGGCATACACGAGGTATGTAGACAATAACTTTTGCGGTCCTGATGGATACCCACTGGAA
TGTATCAAAGATTTGTTAGCTCGTGCCGGTAAGGCTAGCTGTACCCTTTCTGAGCAATTGGACTTCATAG
ACACTAAGAGAGGTGTTTACTGTTGTCGCGAACATGAACACGAAATTGCCTGGTATACCGAGAGATCAGA
AAAATCCTACGAATTACAGACTCCATTCGAAATTAAGTTGGCTAAGAAGTTTGATACATTCAACGGCGAA
TGCCCCAATTTCGTCTTTCCATTGAACTCTATCATTAAAACTATCCAACCGAGAGTCGAGAAGAAGAAAT
TGGATGGTTTTATGGGTAGAATTAGATCGGTGTACCCAGTTGCTTCCCCAAATGAATGTAACCAAATGTG
TCTATCTACTTTGATGAAGTGTGACCACTGTGGTGAAACCAGTTGGCAAACAGGCGACTTCGTTAAGGCT
ACATGTGAATTTTGCGGTACCGAGAACCTCACTAAGGAAGGTGCGACTACTTGTGGTTATTTACCTCAAA
ATGCAGTTGTCAAGATTTACTGTCCAGCTTGCCATAACTCTGAAGTTGGACCTGAACACAGCTTGGCTGA
ATACCACAACGAATCCGGTTTAAAGACCATCCTTCGAAAAGGTGGTCGTACCATAGCCTTCGGGGGTTGC
GTCTTCTCATATGTTGGTTGTCATAATAAGTGTGCCTATTGGGTTCCAAGAGCTTCTGCTAATATCGGAT
GTAACCACACGGGTGTGGTCGGTGAAGGCTCTGAGGGTTTGAACGATAACTTGTTGGAAATACTTCAGAA
GGAAAAGGTCAACATTAACATCGTTGGTGACTTTAAATTGAATGAAGAAATTGCTATTATCCTAGCGTCC
TTCTCGGCCTCAACTTCCGCTTTTGTAGAAACTGTTAAGGGTCTTGATTACAAAGCTTTCAAGCAAATCG
TAGAATCATGCGGTAATTTCAAGGTTACCAAGGGGAAAGCCAAAAAAGGTGCCTGGAACATTGGTGAACA
AAAGTCTATACTGAGTCCATTATATGCTTTCGCATCTGAAGCTGCTAGAGTCGTCAGATCTATTTTTTCC
AGAACTCTCGAAACCGCTCAAAATTCAGTGAGAGTTTTGCAAAAAGCAGCCATTACTATCTTGGACGGTA
TTTCCCAGTACTCTTTGAGGTTAATCGATGCTATGATGTTTACCTCCGACTTGGCTACTAATAACCTGGT
CGTCATGGCTTACATAACCGGTGGCGTTGTTCAATTGACATCTCAATGGCTAACTAATATATTCGGTACT
GTTTATGAAAAGCTCAAGCCAGTCTTGGATTGGTTGGAGGAAAAGTTCAAGGAGGGCGTTGAGTTTTTAC
GGGATGGTTGGGAAATCGTTAAGTTCATTTCTACATGTGCCTGTGAAATTGTCGGTGGTCAAATCGTGAC
CTGTGCTAAGGAAATTAAGGAGTCGGTTCAAACTTTCTTTAAGTTGGTGAACAAATTTTTAGCTCTCTGT
GCTGATTCGATTATCATCGGAGGAGCGAAATTGAAGGCACTGAACTTGGGTGAAACCTTCGTCACCCACT
CCAAAGGTCTGTACCGTAAATGTGTTAAATCAAGAGAAGAAACTGGTTTGCTAATGCCTTTGAAGGCCCC
GAAGGAAATTATCTTCTTGGAAGGTGAAACATTACCAACAGAGGTTTTAACGGAAGAGGTAGTTTTGAAG
ACGGGGGATTTGCAGCCGTTAGAACAACCAACCTCTGAAGCCGTGGAAGCTCCCCTAGTTGGAACGCCAG
TTTGCATTAACGGTCTGATGTTATTGGAAATCAAGGACACCGAAAAGTACTGTGCTCTCGCTCCAAACAT
GATGGTCACTAACAATACCTTCACTTTGAAGGGTGGTCTCGTGCCGAGAGGTTCTAAAATCGAGGAAGGT
AAGCTAGTCATTTGGATAAATGGAGATAAGGGTTACAACGGTTTGGCAGAAGTAGGCAAGAAATTTGAAA
AGGACACAGGTATCAAGGTGACGGTTGAACATCCAGACAAGTTAGAAGAAAAATTCCCTCAAGTTGCTGC
TACTGGTGATGGTCCCGACATTATTTTCTGGGCCCACGATCGTTTTGGTGGATATGCTCAGTCAGGTTTG
CTGGCTGAGATCACCCCAGACAAGGCCTTCCAAGATAAATTGTACCCATTCACTTGGGATGCTGTCAGAT
ACAACGGTAAGCTTATAGCATATCCAATTGCTGTTGAAGCCTTATCGTTGATCTACAATAAGGACTTGTT
ACCTAACCCACCAAAGACATGGGAAGAAATTCCAGCTTTGGATAAAGAGCTAAAGGCCAAGGGAAAAAGC
GCTTTGATGTTTAACTTACAAGAACCTTATTTCACCTGGCCATTAATCGCTGCTGACGGTGGTTACGCAT
TTAAATACGAAAACGGTAAGTATGACATTAAGGATGTCGGCGTTGATAATGCTGGTGCAAAGGCTGGTTT
GACCTTCTTGGTTGATTTAATAAAGAATAAACACATGAACGCTGACACTGACTACTCTATCGCCGAAGCC
GCTTTCAACAAGGGTGAAACTGCTATGACCATAAATGGTCCATGGGCCTGGAGTAACATTGATACTTCTA
AAGTAAACTATGGTGTCACTGTTTTGCCTACATTCAAAGGCCAACCATCCAAGCCCTTTGTCGGTGTTCT
ATCCGCTGGCATCAATGCTGCTTCTCCAAACAAGGAGCTAGCTAAAGAATTTTTGGAAAATTACTTGTTA
ACTGACGAAGGTTTGGAGGCCGTTAACAAGGACAAGCCATTGGGTGCTGTCGCTTTGAAATCTTACGAAG
AAGAATTGGCTAAGGATCCCAGAATTGCCGCTACCATGGAGAACGCCCAAAAGGGTGAAATTATGCCAAA
CATCCCACAAATGTCAGCCTTCTGGTACGCAGTTAGGACTGCCGTGATTAATGCTGCTTCCGGTAGACAA
ACCGTCGACGAAGCATTAAAAGATGCTCAAACGTAAACAGGCCCCTTTTCCTTTGTCGATATCATGTAAT
TAGTTATGTCACGCTTACATTCACGCCCTCCTCCCACATCCGCTCTAACCGAAAAGGAAGGAGTTAGACA
ACCTGAAGTCTAGGTCCCTATTTATTTTTTTTAATAGTTATGTTAGTATTAAGAACGTTATTTATATTTC
AAATTTTTCTTTTTTTTCTGTACAAAGCGGCCGCCGAACCACTAGTGCACTGCAGTACACGGTTTCCTTG
AAATTTTTTTGATTCGGTAATCTCCGAACAGAAGGAAGAACGAAGGAAGGAGCACAGACTTAGATTGGTA
TATATACGCATATGTAGTGTTGAAGAAACATGAAATTGCCCAGTATTCTTAACCCAACTGCACAGAACAA
AAACGTGCAGGAAACGAAGATAAATCATGTCGAAAGCTACATATAAGGAACGTGCTGCTACTCATCCTAG
TCCTGTTGCTGCCAAGCTATTTAATATCATGCACGAAAAGCAAACAAACTTGTGTGCTTCATTGGATGTT
CGTACCACCAAGGAATTACTGGAGTTAGTTGAAGCATTAGGTCCCAAAATTTGTTTACTAAAAACACATG
TGGATATCTTGACTGATTTTTCCATGGAGGGCACAGTTAAGCCGCTAAAGGCATTATCCGCCAAGTACAA
TTTTTTACTCTTCGAGGACAGAAAATTTGCTGACATTGGTAATACAGTCAAATTGCAGTACTCTGCGGGT
GTATACAGAATAGCAGAATGGGCAGACATTACGAATGCACACGGTGTGGTGGGCCCAGGTATTGTTAGCG
GTTTGAAGCAGGCGGCAGAAGAAGTAACAAAGGAACCTAGAGGCCTTTTGATGTTAGCAGAATTGTCATG
CAAGGGCTCCCTATCTACTGGAGAATATACTAAGGGTACTGTTGACATTGCGAAGAGCGACAAAGATTTT
GTTATCGGCTTTATTGCTCAAAGAGACATGGGTGGAAGAGATGAAGGTTACGATTGGTTGATTATGACAC
CCGGTGTGGGTTTAGATGACAAGGGAGATGCATTGGGTCAACAGTATAGAACCGTGGATGATGTGGTTTC
TACAGGATCTGACATTATTATTGTTGGAAGAGGACTATTTGCAAAGGGAAGGGATGCTAAGGTAGAGGGT
GAACGTTACAGAAAAGCAGGCTGGGAAGCATATTTGAGAAGATGCGGCCAGCAAAACTAAAAAACTGTAT
TATAAGTAAATGCATGTATACTAAACTCACAAATTAGAGCTTCAATTTAATTATATCAGTTATTACCCGA
GTAACGAAGCATCTGTGCTTCATTTTGTAGAACAAAAATGCAACGCGAGAGCGCTAATTTTTCAAACAAA
GAATCTGAGCTGCATTTTTACAGAACAGAAATGCAACGCGAAAGCGCTATTTTACCAACGAAGAATCTGT
GCTTCATTTTTGTAAAACAAAAATGCAACGCGAGAGCGCTAATTTTTCAAACAAAGAATCTGAGCTGCAT
TTTTACAGAACAGAAATGCAACGCGAGAGCGCTATTTTACCAACAAAGAATCTATACTTCTTTTTTGTTC
TACAAAAATGCATCCCGAGAGCGCTATTTTTCTAACAAAGCATCTTAGATTACTTTTTTTCTCCTTTGTG
CGCTCTATAATGCAGTCTCTTGATAACTTTTTGCACTGTAGGTCCGTTAAGGTTAGAAGAAGGCTACTTT
GGTGTCTATTTTCTCTTCCATAAAAAAAGCCTGACTCCACTTCCCGCGTTTACTGATTACTAGCGAAGCT
GCGGGTGCATTTTTTCAAGATAAAGGCATCCCCGATTATATTCTATACCGATGTGGATTGCGCATACTTT
GTGAACAGAAAGTGATAGCGTTGATGATTCTTCATTGGTCAGAAAATTATGAACGGTTTCTTCTATTTTG
TCTCTATATACTACGTATAGGAAATGTTTACATTTTCGTATTGTTTTCGATTCACTCTATGAATAGTTCT
TACTACAATTTTTTTGTCTAAAGAGTAATACTAGAGATAAACATAAAAAATGTAGAGGTCGAGTTTAGAT
GCAAGTTCAAGGAGCGAAAGGTGGATGGGTAGGTTATATAGGGATATAGCACAGAGATATATAGCAAAGA
GATACTTTTGAGCAATGTTTGTGGAAGCGGTATTCGCAATATTTTAGTAGCTCGTTACAGTCCGGTGCGT
TTTTGGTTTTTTGAAAGTGCGTCATCAGAGCGCTTTTGGTTTTCAAAAGCGCTCTGAAGTTCCTATACTT
TCTAGCTAGAGAATAGGAACTTCCCGAGCGGCCGCGTGTTACAAGCTTGACTCCAGCGTAACTGGACTGC
AATCAACTCACTGGCTCACCTTCACGGGTGGGCCTTTCTTCGGTAGAAAATCAAAGGATCTTCTTGAGAT
CCTTTTTTTCTGCGCGTAATCTGCTGCTTGCAAACAAAAAAACCACCGCTACCAGCGGTGGTTTGTTTGC
CGGATCAAGAGCTACCAACTCTTTTTCCGAGGTAACTGGCTTCAGCAGAGCGCAGATACCAAATACTGTT
CTTCTAGTGTAGCCGTAGTTAGGCCACCACTTCAAGAACTCTGTAGCACCGCCTACATACCTCGCTCTGC
TAATCCTGTTACCAGTGGCTGCTGCCAGTGGCGATAAGTCGTGTCTTACCGGGTTGGACTCAAGACGATA
GTTACCGGATAAGGCGCAGCGGTCGGGCTGAACGGGGGGTTCGTGCACACAGCCCAGCTTGGAGCGAACG
ACCTACACCGAACTGAGATACCTACAGCGTGAGCTATGAGAAAGCGCCACGCTTCCCGAAGGGAGAAAGG
CGGACAGGTATCCGGTAAGCGGCAGGGTCGGAACAGGAGAGCGCACGAGGGAGCTTCCAGGGGTAAACGC
CTGGTATCTTTATAGTCCTGTCGGGTTTCGCCACCTCTGACTTGAGCATCGATTTTTGTGATGCTCGTCA
GGGGGGCGGAGCCTATGGAAAAACGCCAGCAACGCAGAAAGGCCCACCCGAAGGTGAGCCAGGTGATTAC
ATTTGGGCCCTCATCAGAGGTTTTCACCGTCATCACCGAAACGCGCGAGGCAGCTGCGGTAAAGCTCATC
AGCGTGGTCGTGAAGCGATTCACAGATGTCTGCCTGTTCATCCGCGTCCAGCTCGTTGAGTTTCTCCAGA
AGCGTTAATGTCTGGCTTCTGATAAAGCGGGCCATGTTAAGGGCGGTTTTTTCCTGTTTGGTCACTTACC
AATGCTTAATCAGTGAGGCACCTATCTCAGCGATCTGTCTATTTCGTTCATCCATAGTTGCCTGACTCCC
CGTCGTGTAGATAACTACGATGCGGGAGGGCTTACCATCTGGCCCCAGTGCTGCAATGATACCGCGAGAC
CCACGCTCACCGGCTCCAGATTTATCAGCAATAAACCAGCCAGCCGGGAGGGCCGAGCGCAGAAGTGATC
CTGCAACTTTATCCGCCTCCATCCAGTCTATTAATTGTTGCCGGGAAGCTAGAGTAAGTAGTTCGCCAGT
TAATAGTTTGCGCAACGTTGTTGCCATTGCTACAGGCATCGTGGTGTCACGCTCGTCGTTTGGTATGGCT
TCATTCAGCTCCGGTTCCCAACGATCAAGGCGAGTTACATGATCCCCCATGTTGTGCAAAAAAGCGGTTA
GCTCCTTCGGTCCTCCGATCGTTGCCAGAAGTAAGTTGGCCGCAGTGTTATCACTCATGGTTATGGCAGC
ACTGCATAATTCTCTTACTGTCATGCCATCCGTGAGATGCTTTTCTGTGACTGGTGAGTACTCAACCAAG
TCATTCTGAGAATAGTGTATGCGGCGACCGAGTTGCTCTTGCCCGGCGTCAATACGGGATAATACCGCGC
CACATAGCAGAACTTTAAAAGTGCTCATCATTGGAAAACGTTCTTCGGGGCGTAAACTCTCAAGGATCTT
ACCGCTGTTGAGATCCAGTTCGATGTAACCCACTCGTGCACCCAACTGATCTTCAGCATCTTTTACTTTC
ACCAGCGTTTCTGGGTGAGCAAAAACAGGAAGGCAAAATGCCGCAAAAAAGGGAATAAGGGCGACACGGA
AATGTTGAATACTCATTTTAGCTTCCTTAGCTCCTGAAAATCTCGATAACTCAAAAAATACGCCCGGTAG
TGATCTTATTTCATTATGGTGAAAGTTGGAACCTCTTACGTGCCGATCAAGTCAAAAGCCTCCGGTCGGA
GGCTTTTGACTTTCTGCTATGGAGGTCAGGTATGATTTAAATGGTCAGTTAGA
