Features (pLannotate 1.2.2; 14 found; start..end, strand, type, name):
     10..417     +  promoter       TEF1 promoter: S. cerevisiae TEF1; promoter for EF-1α
    434..2452    +  CDS            R1A_SARS2 (fragment): Experimental evidence at protein level: Swiss-Prot protein existence level 1. [Non-structural protein 10]: Plays a pivotal role in viral transcription by stimulating both nsp14 3'-5' exoribonuclease and nsp16 2'-O-methyltransferase activities. Therefore plays an essential role in viral mRNAs cap methylation. From Severe acute respiratory syndrome coronavirus 2 (2019-nCoV) (SARS-CoV-2).
   2363..3463    +  CDS            malE (fragment): MALE_ECO57 - Experimental evidence at protein level: Swiss-Prot protein existence level 1. Part of the ABC transporter complex MalEFGK involved in maltose/maltodextrin import. Binds maltose and higher maltodextrins. From Escherichia coli O157:H7.
   3492..3664    +  terminator     CYC1 terminator (fragment): S. cerevisiae CYC1; transcription terminator for CYC1
   3700..3876    +  promoter       URA3 promoter (fragment): S. cerevisiae URA3
   3877..4680    +  CDS            URA3: orotidine-5'-phosphate decarboxylase, required for uracil biosynthesis; S. cerevisiae URA3; yeast auxotrophic marker, counterselectable with 5-fluoroorotic acid (5-FOA)
   4763..5745    -  rep_origin     2μ ori: yeast 2μ plasmid origin of replication
   5823..5852    +  terminator     T3Te terminator: phage T3 early transcription terminator
   5874..6461    +  rep_origin     ori: high-copy-number ColE1/pMB1/pBR322/pUC origin of replication
   6473..6500    -  terminator     T7Te terminator: phage T7 early transcription terminator
   6524..6715    -  CDS            rop: Rop protein, which maintains plasmids at low copy number; rop
   6716..7576    -  CDS            AmpR: β-lactamase; bla; confers resistance to ampicillin, carbenicillin, and related antibiotics
   7577..7679    -  promoter       cat promoter: promoter of the E. coli cat gene encoding chloramphenicol acetyltransferase
   7680..7711    -  terminator     tonB terminator: bidirectional E. coli tonB-P14 transcription terminator
>Addgene plasmid #149030 | pGBW-m4046375 | addgene full sequence | sequence record 297823 | Ginkgo NGS Result
GCGGCCGCCCCACACACCATAGCTTCAAAATGTTTCTACTCCTTTTTTACTCTTCCAGATTTTCTCGGAC
TCCGCGCATCGCCGTACCACTTCAAAACACCCAAGCACAGCATACTAAATTTCCCCTCTTTCTTCCTCTA
GGGTGTCGTTAATTACCCGTACTAAAGGTTTGGAAAAGAAAAAAGAGACCGCCTCGTTTCTTTTTCTTCG
TCGAAAAAGGCAATAAAAATTTTTNNCACGTTTCTTTTTCTTGAAAATTTTTTTTTTTGATTTTTTTCTC
TTTCGATGACCTCCCATTGATATTTAAGTTAATAAACGGTCTTCAATTTCTCAAGTTTCAGTTTCATTTT
TCTTGTTCTATTACAACTTTTTTTACTTCTTGCTCATTAGAAAGAAAGCATAGCAATCTAATCTAAGTTT
TAATTACAAAATGGCATACACGAGGTATGTAGACAATAACTTTTGCGGTCCTGATGGATACCCACTGGAA
TGTATCAAAGATTTGTTAGCTCGTGCCGGTAAGGCTAGCTGTACCCTTTCTGAGCAATTGGACTTCATAG
ACACTAAGAGAGGTGTTTACTGTTGTCGCGAACATGAACACGAAATTGCCTGGTATACCGAGAGATCAGA
AAAATCCTACGAATTACAGACTCCATTCGAAATTAAGTTGGCTAAGAAGTTTGATACATTCAACGGCGAA
TGCCCCAATTTCGTCTTTCCATTGAACTCTATCATTAAAACTATCCAACCGAGAGTCGAGAAGAAGAAAT
TGGATGGTTTTATGGGTAGAATTAGATCGGTGTACCCAGTTGCTTCCCCAAATGAATGTAACCAAATGTG
TCTATCTACTTTGATGAAGTGTGACCACTGTGGTGAAACCAGTTGGCAAACAGGCGACTTCGTTAAGGCT
ACATGTGAATTTTGCGGTACCGAGAACCTCACTAAGGAAGGTGCGACTACTTGTGGTTATTTACCTCAAA
ATGCAGTTGTCAAGATTTACTGTCCAGCTTGCCATAACTCTGAAGTTGGACCTGAACACAGCTTGGCTGA
ATACCACAACGAATCCGGTTTAAAGACCATCCTTCGAAAAGGTGGTCGTACCATAGCCTTCGGGGGTTGC
GTCTTCTCATATGTTGGTTGTCATAATAAGTGTGCCTATTGGGTTCCAAGAGCTTCTGCTAATATCGGAT
GTAACCACACGGGTGTGGTCGGTGAAGGCTCTGAGGGTTTGAACGATAACTTGTTGGAAATACTTCAGAA
GGAAAAGGTCAACATTAACATCGTTGGTGACTTTAAATTGAATGAAGAAATTGCTATTATCCTAGCGTCC
TTCTCGGCCTCAACTTCCGCTTTTGTAGAAACTGTTAAGGGTCTTGATTACAAAGCTTTCAAGCAAATCG
TAGAATCATGCGGTAATTTCAAGGTTACCAAGGGGAAAGCCAAAAAAGGTGCCTGGAACATTGGTGAACA
AAAGTCTATACTGAGTCCATTATATGCTTTCGCATCTGAAGCTGCTAGAGTCGTCAGATCTATTTTTTCC
AGAACTCTCGAAACCGCTCAAAATTCAGTGAGAGTTTTGCAAAAAGCAGCCATTACTATCTTGGACGGTA
TTTCCCAGTACTCTTTGAGGTTAATCGATGCTATGATGTTTACCTCCGACTTGGCTACTAATAACCTGGT
CGTCATGGCTTACATAACCGGTGGCGTTGTTCAATTGACATCTCAATGGCTAACTAATATATTCGGTACT
GTTTATGAAAAGCTCAAGCCAGTCTTGGATTGGTTGGAGGAAAAGTTCAAGGAGGGCGTTGAGTTTTTAC
GGGATGGTTGGGAAATCGTTAAGTTCATTTCTACATGTGCCTGTGAAATTGTCGGTGGTCAAATCGTGAC
CTGTGCTAAGGAAATTAAGGAGTCGGTTCAAACTTTCTTTAAGTTGGTGAACAAATTTTTAGCTCTCTGT
GCTGATTCGATTATCATCGGAGGAGCGAAATTGAAGGCACTGAACTTGGGTGAAACCTTCGTCACCCACT
CCAAAGGTCTGTACCGTAAATGTGTTAAATCAAGAGAAGAAACTGGTTTGCTAATGCCTTTGAAGGCCCC
GAAGGAAATTATCTTCTTGGAAGGTGAAACATTACCAACAGAGGTTTTAACGGAAGAGGTAGTTTTGAAG
ACGGGGGATTTGCAGCCGTTAGAACAACCAACCTCTGAAGCCGTGGAAGCTCCCCTAGTTGGAACGCCAG
TTTGCATTAACGGTCTGATGTTATTGGAAATCAAGGACACCGAAAAGTACTGTGCTCTCGCTCCAAACAT
GATGGTCACTAACAATACCTTCACTTTGAAGGGTGGTCTCGTGCCGAGAGGTTCTAAAATCGAGGAAGGT
AAGCTAGTCATTTGGATAAATGGAGATAAGGGTTACAACGGTTTGGCAGAAGTAGGCAAGAAATTTGAAA
AGGACACAGGTATCAAGGTGACGGTTGAACATCCAGACAAGTTAGAAGAAAAATTCCCTCAAGTTGCTGC
TACTGGTGATGGTCCCGACATTATTTTCTGGGCCCACGATCGTTTTGGTGGATATGCTCAGTCAGGTTTG
CTGGCTGAGATCACCCCAGACAAGGCCTTCCAAGATAAATTGTACCCATTCACTTGGGATGCTGTCAGAT
ACAACGGTAAGCTTATAGCATATCCAATTGCTGTTGAAGCCTTATCGTTGATCTACAATAAGGACTTGTT
ACCTAACCCACCAAAGACATGGGAAGAAATTCCAGCTTTGGATAAAGAGCTAAAGGCCAAGGGAAAAAGC
GCTTTGATGTTTAACTTACAAGAACCTTATTTCACCTGGCCATTAATCGCTGCTGACGGTGGTTACGCAT
TTAAATACGAAAACGGTAAGTATGACATTAAGGATGTCGGCGTTGATAATGCTGGTGCAAAGGCTGGTTT
GACCTTCTTGGTTGATTTAATAAAGAATAAACACATGAACGCTGACACTGACTACTCTATCGCCGAAGCC
GCTTTCAACAAGGGTGAAACTGCTATGACCATAAATGGTCCATGGGCCTGGAGTAACATTGATACTTCTA
AAGTAAACTATGGTGTCACTGTTTTGCCTACATTCAAAGGCCAACCATCCAAGCCCTTTGTCGGTGTTCT
ATCCGCTGGCATCAATGCTGCTTCTCCAAACAAGGAGCTAGCTAAAGAATTTTTGGAAAATTACTTGTTA
ACTGACGAAGGTTTGGAGGCCGTTAACAAGGACAAGCCATTGGGTGCTGTCGCTTTGAAATCTTACGAAG
AAGAATTGGCTAAGGATCCCAGAATTGCCGCTACCATGGAGAACGCCCAAAAGGGTGAAATTATGCCAAA
CATCCCACAAATGTCAGCCTTCTGGTACGCAGTTAGGACTGCCGTGATTAATGCTGCTTCCGGTAGACAA
ACCGTCGACGAAGCATTAAAAGATGCTCAAACGTAAACAGGCCCCTTTTCCTTTGTCGATATCATGTAAT
TAGTTATGTCACGCTTACATTCACGCCCTCCTCCCACATCCGCTCTAACCGAAAAGGAAGGAGTTAGACA
ACCTGAAGTCTAGGTCCCTATTTATTTTTTTTAATAGTTATGTTAGTATTAAGAACGTTATTTATATTTC
AAATTTTTCTTTTTTTTCTGTACAAAGCGGCCGCCGAACCACTAGTGCACTGCAGTACACGGTTTCCTTG
AAATTTTTTTGATTCGGTAATCTCCGAACAGAAGGAAGAACGAAGGAAGGAGCACAGACTTAGATTGGTA
TATATACGCATATGTAGTGTTGAAGAAACATGAAATTGCCCAGTATTCTTAACCCAACTGCACAGAACAA
AAACGTGCAGGAAACGAAGATAAATCATGTCGAAAGCTACATATAAGGAACGTGCTGCTACTCATCCTAG
TCCTGTTGCTGCCAAGCTATTTAATATCATGCACGAAAAGCAAACAAACTTGTGTGCTTCATTGGATGTT
CGTACCACCAAGGAATTACTGGAGTTAGTTGAAGCATTAGGTCCCAAAATTTGTTTACTAAAAACACATG
TGGATATCTTGACTGATTTTTCCATGGAGGGCACAGTTAAGCCGCTAAAGGCATTATCCGCCAAGTACAA
TTTTTTACTCTTCGAGGACAGAAAATTTGCTGACATTGGTAATACAGTCAAATTGCAGTACTCTGCGGGT
GTATACAGAATAGCAGAATGGGCAGACATTACGAATGCACACGGTGTGGTGGGCCCAGGTATTGTTAGCG
GTTTGAAGCAGGCGGCAGAAGAAGTAACAAAGGAACCTAGAGGCCTTTTGATGTTAGCAGAATTGTCATG
CAAGGGCTCCCTATCTACTGGAGAATATACTAAGGGTACTGTTGACATTGCGAAGAGCGACAAAGATTTT
GTTATCGGCTTTATTGCTCAAAGAGACATGGGTGGAAGAGATGAAGGTTACGATTGGTTGATTATGACAC
CCGGTGTGGGTTTAGATGACAAGGGAGATGCATTGGGTCAACAGTATAGAACCGTGGATGATGTGGTTTC
TACAGGATCTGACATTATTATTGTTGGAAGAGGACTATTTGCAAAGGGAAGGGATGCTAAGGTAGAGGGT
GAACGTTACAGAAAAGCAGGCTGGGAAGCATATTTGAGAAGATGCGGCCAGCAAAACTAAAAAACTGTAT
TATAAGTAAATGCATGTATACTAAACTCACAAATTAGAGCTTCAATTTAATTATATCAGTTATTACCCGA
GTAACGAAGCATCTGTGCTTCATTTTGTAGAACAAAAATGCAACGCGAGAGCGCTAATTTTTCAAACAAA
GAATCTGAGCTGCATTTTTACAGAACAGAAATGCAACGCGAAAGCGCTATTTTACCAACGAAGAATCTGT
GCTTCATTTTTGTAAAACAAAAATGCAACGCGAGAGCGCTAATTTTTCAAACAAAGAATCTGAGCTGCAT
TTTTACAGAACAGAAATGCAACGCGAGAGCGCTATTTTACCAACAAAGAATCTATACTTCTTTTTTGTTC
TACAAAAATGCATCCCGAGAGCGCTATTTTTCTAACAAAGCATCTTAGATTACTTTTTTTCTCCTTTGTG
CGCTCTATAATGCAGTCTCTTGATAACTTTTTGCACTGTAGGTCCGTTAAGGTTAGAAGAAGGCTACTTT
GGTGTCTATTTTCTCTTCCATAAAAAAAGCCTGACTCCACTTCCCGCGTTTACTGATTACTAGCGAAGCT
GCGGGTGCATTTTTTCAAGATAAAGGCATCCCCGATTATATTCTATACCGATGTGGATTGCGCATACTTT
GTGAACAGAAAGTGATAGCGTTGATGATTCTTCATTGGTCAGAAAATTATGAACGGTTTCTTCTATTTTG
TCTCTATATACTACGTATAGGAAATGTTTACATTTTCGTATTGTTTTCGATTCACTCTATGAATAGTTCT
TACTACAATTTTTTTGTCTAAAGAGTAATACTAGAGATAAACATAAAAAATGTAGAGGTCGAGTTTAGAT
GCAAGTTCAAGGAGCGAAAGGTGGATGGGTAGGTTATATAGGGATATAGCACAGAGATATATAGCAAAGA
GATACTTTTGAGCAATGTTTGTGGAAGCGGTATTCGCAATATTTTAGTAGCTCGTTACAGTCCGGTGCGT
TTTTGGTTTTTTGAAAGTGCGTCATCAGAGCGCTTTTGGTTTTCAAAAGCGCTCTGAAGTTCCTATACTT
TCTAGCTAGAGAATAGGAACTTCCCGAGCGGCCGCGTGTTACAAGCTTGACTCCAGCGTAACTGGACTGC
AATCAACTCACTGGCTCACCTTCACGGGTGGGCCTTTCTTCGGTAGAAAATCAAAGGATCTTCTTGAGAT
CCTTTTTTTCTGCGCGTAATCTGCTGCTTGCAAACAAAAAAACCACCGCTACCAGCGGTGGTTTGTTTGC
CGGATCAAGAGCTACCAACTCTTTTTCCGAGGTAACTGGCTTCAGCAGAGCGCAGATACCAAATACTGTT
CTTCTAGTGTAGCCGTAGTTAGGCCACCACTTCAAGAACTCTGTAGCACCGCCTACATACCTCGCTCTGC
TAATCCTGTTACCAGTGGCTGCTGCCAGTGGCGATAAGTCGTGTCTTACCGGGTTGGACTCAAGACGATA
GTTACCGGATAAGGCGCAGCGGTCGGGCTGAACGGGGGGTTCGTGCACACAGCCCAGCTTGGAGCGAACG
ACCTACACCGAACTGAGATACCTACAGCGTGAGCTATGAGAAAGCGCCACGCTTCCCGAAGGGAGAAAGG
CGGACAGGTATCCGGTAAGCGGCAGGGTCGGAACAGGAGAGCGCACGAGGGAGCTTCCAGGGGTAAACGC
CTGGTATCTTTATAGTCCTGTCGGGTTTCGCCACCTCTGACTTGAGCATCGATTTTTGTGATGCTCGTCA
GGGGGGCGGAGCCTATGGAAAAACGCCAGCAACGCAGAAAGGCCCACCCGAAGGTGAGCCAGGTGATTAC
ATTTGGGCCCTCATCAGAGGTTTTCACCGTCATCACCGAAACGCGCGAGGCAGCTGCGGTAAAGCTCATC
AGCGTGGTCGTGAAGCGATTCACAGATGTCTGCCTGTTCATCCGCGTCCAGCTCGTTGAGTTTCTCCAGA
AGCGTTAATGTCTGGCTTCTGATAAAGCGGGCCATGTTAAGGGCGGTTTTTTCCTGTTTGGTCACTTACC
AATGCTTAATCAGTGAGGCACCTATCTCAGCGATCTGTCTATTTCGTTCATCCATAGTTGCCTGACTCCC
CGTCGTGTAGATAACTACGATGCGGGAGGGCTTACCATCTGGCCCCAGTGCTGCAATGATACCGCGAGAC
CCACGCTCACCGGCTCCAGATTTATCAGCAATAAACCAGCCAGCCGGGAGGGCCGAGCGCAGAAGTGATC
CTGCAACTTTATCCGCCTCCATCCAGTCTATTAATTGTTGCCGGGAAGCTAGAGTAAGTAGTTCGCCAGT
TAATAGTTTGCGCAACGTTGTTGCCATTGCTACAGGCATCGTGGTGTCACGCTCGTCGTTTGGTATGGCT
TCATTCAGCTCCGGTTCCCAACGATCAAGGCGAGTTACATGATCCCCCATGTTGTGCAAAAAAGCGGTTA
GCTCCTTCGGTCCTCCGATCGTTGCCAGAAGTAAGTTGGCCGCAGTGTTATCACTCATGGTTATGGCAGC
ACTGCATAATTCTCTTACTGTCATGCCATCCGTGAGATGCTTTTCTGTGACTGGTGAGTACTCAACCAAG
TCATTCTGAGAATAGTGTATGCGGCGACCGAGTTGCTCTTGCCCGGCGTCAATACGGGATAATACCGCGC
CACATAGCAGAACTTTAAAAGTGCTCATCATTGGAAAACGTTCTTCGGGGCGTAAACTCTCAAGGATCTT
ACCGCTGTTGAGATCCAGTTCGATGTAACCCACTCGTGCACCCAACTGATCTTCAGCATCTTTTACTTTC
ACCAGCGTTTCTGGGTGAGCAAAAACAGGAAGGCAAAATGCCGCAAAAAAGGGAATAAGGGCGACACGGA
AATGTTGAATACTCATTTTAGCTTCCTTAGCTCCTGAAAATCTCGATAACTCAAAAAATACGCCCGGTAG
TGATCTTATTTCATTATGGTGAAAGTTGGAACCTCTTACGTGCCGATCAAGTCAAAAGCCTCCGGTCGGA
GGCTTTTGACTTTCTGCTATGGAGGTCAGGTATGATTTAAATGGTCAGTTAGA
